Addgene plasmid #226284: pLVX-UbC-rtTA-Ngn2_2A_Sox11-PURO
Purpose: Tetracycline-inducible expression of Ngn2 and Sox11 for direct reprogramming of canine fibroblasts to induced-motor neurons
Depositing lab: Susannah Sample. Depositing organization: University of Wisconsin, Madison. Publication: Protocol for direct reprogramming of canine fibroblasts to induced motor neurons. Anderson RS, Corona AC, Suzuki M, Sample SJ. STAR Protoc. 2025 Sep 19;6(3):103975. doi: 10.1016/j.xpro.2025.103975. Epub 2025 Jul 24. PubMed 40711874.
Backbone
  Vector backbone: pLVX-tight-puro and pLVX-rtTA(advanced)
  Backbone manufacturer: Clontech
  Backbone size w/o insert (bp): 9766
  Total vector size (bp): 11813
  Modifications to backbone: Vector contains both the rtTA(advanced) derived from pLVX-rtTA(advanced) (Clontech) driven by the UbC promoter, as well as NGN2:T2A:SOX11 driven by the TREtight promoter
  Vector type: Mammalian Expression, Lentiviral
  Selectable markers: Puromycin
Growth in bacteria
  Bacterial resistance: Ampicillin, 100 μg/mL
  Growth temperature: 37°C
  Growth strain: NEB Stable
  Copy number: Unknown
Gene/Insert
  Gene/Insert name: NGN2:T2A:SOX11 (alt names: Neurog2; NGN2; Atoh4; ngn-2; Math4A; bHLHa8; SRY-box transcription factor 11; SOX11; CSS9; MRD27; IDDMOH)
  Species: H. sapiens (human)
  Entrez Gene: SOX11 (a.k.a. CSS9, IDDMOH, MRD27); NEUROG2 (a.k.a. Atoh4, Math4A, NGN2, bHLHa8, ngn-2)
  Tag / fusion protein: NGN2 and SOX11 linked via T2A
  Cloning method: Gibson Cloning
  Sequencing primers: 5′ TAT CCA TAT GTA CGA GGG GAG AGG AAG TC; 3′ TAG AAT TCA CTC AAT ACG TGA ACA CCA GG
Resource information
  A portion of this plasmid was derived from a plasmid made by: Fred Gage and Chun-Li Zhang.
Terms and licenses: Academic/Nonprofit Terms; Industry Terms: Not Available to Industry
How to cite: pLVX-UbC-rtTA-Ngn2_2A_Sox11-PURO was a gift from Susannah Sample (Addgene plasmid # 226284 ; http://n2t.net/addgene:226284 ; RRID:Addgene_226284)
