[The description below was written by a language model from this plasmid's Addgene catalogue record and pLannotate feature annotations shown in this document.]
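Description:
pLVX-UbC-rtTA-Ngn2_2A_Sox11-PURO is an 11.8 kb all-in-one, tetracycline-inducible HIV-1-based lentiviral vector assembled by Gibson cloning from elements of two Clontech backbones, pLVX-tight-puro and pLVX-rtTA(advanced). It is propagated in E. coli through a high-copy ColE1/pUC-type origin with ampicillin selection (AmpR). The viral portion carries LTR sequences at both ends, the Ψ packaging signal with a gag fragment, the RRE for Rev-dependent nuclear export of the genomic RNA, a cPPT/CTS element that aids nuclear import, and a WPRE that enhances transcript stability and expression.

Between the LTRs sit three expression units. The human UbC promoter constitutively drives the reverse tetracycline transactivator (rtTA advanced, annotated as an rtTA3-like fragment with minimal VP16 activation repeats). This unit is oriented divergently from the TRE-tight promoter, which consists of seven tet operators and a minimal CMV promoter. In the presence of doxycycline, rtTA binds TRE-tight and switches on a single NGN2:T2A:SOX11 open reading frame. The T2A peptide causes the two transcription factors to be produced as separate proteins from one transcript. Downstream, a mouse PGK promoter expresses puromycin N-acetyltransferase for selection of transduced mammalian cells.

The catalogue lists both genes as human. The automated annotation agrees for NEUROG2 but matches the Sox11 coding region best to the mouse protein, so the species of that part is not unambiguous from the record. The T2A linker itself is not annotated in the feature table. The stated use is inducible co-expression of Ngn2 and Sox11 for direct reprogramming of canine fibroblasts into induced motor neurons.
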