Features (pLannotate 1.2.2; 27 found; start..end, strand, type, name):
    928..1516    +  rep_origin     ori: high-copy-number ColE1/pMB1/pBR322/pUC origin of replication
   1699..1791    +  CDS            lacI (fragment): lac repressor; lacI; The lac repressor binds to the lac operator to inhibit transcription in E. coli. This inhibition can be relieved by adding lactose or isopropyl-β-D-thiogalactopyranoside (IPTG).
   1804..1825    +  protein_bind   CAP binding site: CAP binding activates transcription in the presence of cAMP. E. coli catabolite activator protein
   1840..1870    +  promoter       lac promoter: promoter for the E. coli lac operon
   1874..1896    +  protein_bind   lac operator (fragment): The lac repressor binds to the lac operator to inhibit transcription in E. coli. This inhibition can be relieved by adding lactose or isopropyl-β-D-thiogalactopyranoside (IPTG). lac repressor encoded by lacI
   2046..2303    -  LTR            5' LTR (truncated): truncated 5' long terminal repeat (LTR) from HIV-1
   2351..2869    -  CDS            nef (fragment): NEF_HV1BR - Experimental evidence at protein level: Swiss-Prot protein existence level 1. Extracellular Nef protein targets CD4(+) T-lymphocytes for apoptosis by interacting with CXCR4 surface receptors (PubMed:14990729). From Human immunodeficiency virus type 1 group M subtype B (isolate BRU/LAI) (HIV-1).
   2886..3474    -  misc_feature   WPRE: woodchuck hepatitis virus posttranscriptional regulatory element
   3491..4090    -  CDS            PuroR: puromycin N-acetyltransferase; pac from Streptomyces alboniger; confers resistance to puromycin
   4111..4610    -  promoter       PGK promoter: mouse phosphoglycerate kinase 1 promoter
   4626..5810    -  CDS            Sox11: SOX11_MOUSE - Also known as Sox-11. Experimental evidence at protein level: Swiss-Prot protein existence level 1. Transcription factor that acts as a transcriptional activator (PubMed:18505825, PubMed:18403418). Binds cooperatively with POU3F2/BRN2 or POU3F1/OCT6 to gene promoters, which enhances transcriptional activation (PubMed:18505825, PubMed:18403418). Acts as a transcriptional activator of TEAD2 by binding to its gene promoter and first intron (PubMed:20596238). Plays a redundant role with SOX4 and SOX12 in cell survival of developing tissues such as the neural tube, branchial arches an
   5818..5840    -  misc_feature   MCS (fragment): multiple cloning site
   5904..6719    -  CDS            NEUROG2: NGN2_HUMAN - Also known as ATOH4, BHLHA8, NGN2. Experimental evidence at protein level: Swiss-Prot protein existence level 1. Transcriptional regulator. Involved in neuronal differentiation. Activates transcription by binding to the E box (5'- CANNTG-3'). From Homo sapiens (Human).
   6750..7064    -  promoter       tight TRE promoter: Tet-responsive promoter PTight, consisting of seven tet operator sequences followed by the minimal CMV promoter
   7102..8313    +  promoter       UbC promoter: human ubiquitin C promoter
   8323..9020    +  CDS            rtTA3 (fragment): reverse tetracycline transactivator 3 activates expression from Tet-responsive promoters in the presence of doxycycline
   8950..9060    +  CDS            VP48: 3 tandem repeats of the minimal activation domain of herpes simplex virus VP16 (Cheng et al., 2013)
   9113..9228    -  misc_feature   cPPT/CTS: central polypurine tract and central termination sequence of HIV-1 (lacking the first T)
   9243..9343    -  CDS            Rev (fragment): human immunodeficiency virus 1 (HIV-1) Rev protein; rev; enhances nuclear export of unspliced and incompletely spliced viral mRNAs
   9720..9953    -  misc_feature   RRE: The Rev response element (RRE) of HIV-1 allows for Rev-dependent mRNA export from the nucleus to the cytoplasm.
  10128..10466   -  CDS            HIV-1 gag (fragment): gag protein from human immunodeficiency virus 1; gag
  10450..10575   -  misc_feature   HIV-1 Ψ: packaging signal of human immunodeficiency virus type 1
  10622..10879   -  LTR            5' LTR (truncated): truncated 5' long terminal repeat (LTR) from HIV-1
  10927..11256   -  CDS            nef (fragment): NEF_HV1BR - Experimental evidence at protein level: Swiss-Prot protein existence level 1. Extracellular Nef protein targets CD4(+) T-lymphocytes for apoptosis by interacting with CXCR4 surface receptors (PubMed:14990729). From Human immunodeficiency virus type 1 group M subtype B (isolate BRU/LAI) (HIV-1).
  11423..11557   -  polyA_signal   SV40 poly(A) signal: SV40 polyadenylation signal
  11605..11709   +  promoter       AmpR promoter: bla
  11710..757     +  CDS            AmpR (across the origin): β-lactamase; bla; confers resistance to ampicillin, carbenicillin, and related antibiotics
>Addgene plasmid #226284 | pLVX-UbC-rtTA-Ngn2_2A_Sox11-PU​RO | addgene full sequence | sequence record 472747 | Addgene NGS Result
AGATCAGTTGGGTGCACGAGTGGGTTACATCGAACTGGATCTCAACAGCGGTAAGATCCTTGAGAGTTTT
CGCCCCGAAGAACGTTTTCCAATGATGAGCACTTTTAAAGTTCTGCTATGTGGCGCGGTATTATCCCGTA
TTGACGCCGGGCAAGAGCAACTCGGTCGCCGCATACACTATTCTCAGAATGACTTGGTTGAGTACTCACC
AGTCACAGAAAAGCATCTTACGGATGGCATGACAGTAAGAGAATTATGCAGTGCTGCCATAACCATGAGT
GATAACACTGCGGCCAACTTACTTCTGACAACGATCGGAGGACCGAAGGAGCTAACCGCTTTTTTGCACA
ACATGGGGGATCATGTAACTCGCCTTGATCGTTGGGAACCGGAGCTGAATGAAGCCATACCAAACGACGA
GCGTGACACCACGATGCCTGTAGCAATGGCAACAACGTTGCGCAAACTATTAACTGGCGAACTACTTACT
CTAGCTTCCCGGCAACAATTAATAGACTGGATGGAGGCGGATAAAGTTGCAGGACCACTTCTGCGCTCGG
CCCTTCCGGCTGGCTGGTTTATTGCTGATAAATCTGGAGCCGGTGAGCGTGGGTCTCGCGGTATCATTGC
AGCACTGGGGCCAGATGGTAAGCCCTCCCGTATCGTAGTTATCTACACGACGGGGAGTCAGGCAACTATG
GATGAACGAAATAGACAGATCGCTGAGATAGGTGCCTCACTGATTAAGCATTGGTAACTGTCAGACCAAG
TTTACTCATATATACTTTAGATTGATTTAAAACTTCATTTTTAATTTAAAAGGATCTAGGTGAAGATCCT
TTTTGATAATCTCATGACCAAAATCCCTTAACGTGAGTTTTCGTTCCACTGAGCGTCAGACCCCGTAGAA
AAGATCAAAGGATCTTCTTGAGATCCTTTTTTTCTGCGCGTAATCTGCTGCTTGCAAACAAAAAAACCAC
CGCTACCAGCGGTGGTTTGTTTGCCGGATCAAGAGCTACCAACTCTTTTTCCGAAGGTAACTGGCTTCAG
CAGAGCGCAGATACCAAATACTGTTCTTCTAGTGTAGCCGTAGTTAGGCCACCACTTCAAGAACTCTGTA
GCACCGCCTACATACCTCGCTCTGCTAATCCTGTTACCAGTGGCTGCTGCCAGTGGCGATAAGTCGTGTC
TTACCGGGTTGGACTCAAGACGATAGTTACCGGATAAGGCGCAGCGGTCGGGCTGAACGGGGGGTTCGTG
CACACAGCCCAGCTTGGAGCGAACGACCTACACCGAACTGAGATACCTACAGCGTGAGCTATGAGAAAGC
GCCACGCTTCCCGAAGGGAGAAAGGCGGACAGGTATCCGGTAAGCGGCAGGGTCGGAACAGGAGAGCGCA
CGAGGGAGCTTCCAGGGGGAAACGCCTGGTATCTTTATAGTCCTGTCGGGTTTCGCCACCTCTGACTTGA
GCGTCGATTTTTGTGATGCTCGTCAGGGGGGCGGAGCCTATGGAAAAACGCCAGCAACGCGGCCTTTTTA
CGGTTCCTGGCCTTTTGCTGGCCTTTTGCTCACATGTTCTTTCCTGCGTTATCCCCTGATTCTGTGGATA
ACCGTATTACCGCCTTTGAGTGAGCTGATACCGCTCGCCGCAGCCGAACGACCGAGCGCAGCGAGTCAGT
GAGCGAGGAAGCGGAAGAGCGCCCAATACGCAAACCGCCTCTCCCCGCGCGTTGGCCGATTCATTAATGC
AGCTGGCACGACAGGTTTCCCGACTGGAAAGCGGGCAGTGAGCGCAACGCAATTAATGTGAGTTAGCTCA
CTCATTAGGCACCCCAGGCTTTACACTTTATGCTTCCGGCTCGTATGTTGTGTGGAATTGTGAGCGGATA
ACAATTTCACACAGGAAACAGCTATGACCATGATTACGCCAAGCTCTAGCTAGAGGTCGACGGTAAACGC
TAGCAATGTCAAGGCCTCTCACTCTCTGATATTCATTTCTTTGCAAGTTATAAATACTGAATAATAAGAT
GACATGAACTACTACTGCTAGAGATTTTCCACACTGACTAAAAGGGTCTGAGGGATCTCTAGTTACCAGA
GTCACACAACAGACGGGCACACACTACTTGAAGCACTCAAGGCAAGCTTTATTGAGGCTTAAGCAGTGGG
TTCCCTAGTTAGCCAGAGAGCTCCCAGGCTCAGATCTGGTCTAACCAGAGAGACCCAGTACAGGCAAAAA
GCAGCTGCTTATATGCAGGATCTGAGGGCTCGCCACTCCCCAGTCCCGCCCAGGCCACGCCTCCCTGGAA
AGTCCCCAGCGGAAAGTCCCTTGTAGCAAGCTCGATATCAGCAGTTCTTGAAGTACTCCGGATGCAGCTC
TCGGGCCACGTGATGAAATGCTAGGCGGCTGTCAAACCTCCACTCTAACACTTCTCTCTCCGGGTCATCC
ATCCCATGCAGGCTCACAGGGTGTAACAAGCTGGTGTTCTCTCCTTTATTGGCCTCTTCTACCTTATCTG
GCTCAACTGGTACTAGCTTGTAGCACCATCCAAAGGTCAGTGGATATCTGACCCCTGGCCCTGGTGTGTA
GTTCTGCTAATCAGGGAAGTAGCCTTGTGTGTGGTAGATCCACAGATCAAGGATATCTTGTCTTCGTTGG
GAGTGAATTAGCCCTTCCAGTCCCCTCTTTTCTTTTAAAAAGTGGCTAAGATCTACAGCTGCCTTGTAAG
TCATTGGTCTTAAAGGTACCTGAGGTGTGACTGGAAAACCCACCTCCTCCTCCTCTTGTGCTTCTAGCCA
GGCACAATCAGCATTGGTAGCTGCTGTATTGCTACTTGTGATTGCTCCATGTTTTTCTAGGTCTCGACTG
CAGAATTAATTCCAGGCGGGGAGGCGGCCCAAAGGGAGATCCGACTCGTCTGAGGGCGAAGGCGAAGACG
CGGAAGAGGCCGCAGAGCCGGCAGCAGGCCGCGGGAAGGAAGGTCCGCTGGATTGAGGGCCGAAGGGACG
TAGCAGAAGGACGTCCCGCGCAGAATCCAGGTGGCAACACAGGCGAGCAGCCATGGAAAGGACGTCAGCT
TCCCCGACAACACCACGGAATTGTCAGTGCCCAACAGCCGAGCCCCTGTCCAGCAGCGGGCAAGGCAGGC
GGCGATGAGTTCCGCCGTGGCAATAGGGAGGGGGAAAGCGAAAGTCCCGGAAAGGAGCTGACAGGTGGTG
GCAATGCCCCAACCAGTGGGGGTTGCGTCAGCAAACACAGTGCACACCACGCCACGTTGCCTGACAACGG
GCCACAACTCCTCATAAAGAGACAGCAACCAGGATTTATACAAGGAGGAGAAAATGAAAGCCATACGGGA
AGCAATAGCATGATACAAAGGCATTAAAGCAGCGTATCCACATAGCGTAAAAGGAGCAACATAGTTAAGA
ATACCAGTCAATCTTTCACAAATTTTGTAATCCAGAGGTTGATTGTTCCAGACGCGCCCGTCAGGCACCG
GGCTTGCGGGTCATGCACCAGGTGCGCGGTCCTTCGGGCACCTCGACGTCGGCGGTGACGGTGAAGCCGA
GCCGCTCGTAGAAGGGGAGGTTGCGGGGCGCGGAGGTCTCCAGGAAGGCGGGCACCCCGGCGCGCTCGGC
CGCCTCCACTCCGGGGAGCACGACGGCGCTGCCCAGACCCTTGCCCTGGTGGTCGGGCGAGACGCCGACG
GTGGCCAGGAACCACGCGGGCTCCTTGGGCCGGTGCGGCGCCAGGAGGCCTTCCATCTGTTGCTGCGCGG
CCAGCCGGGAACCGCTCAACTCGGCCATGCGCGGGCCGATCTCGGCGAACACCGCCCCCGCTTCGACGCT
CTCCGGCGTGGTCCAGACCGCCACCGCGGCGCCGTCGTCCGCGACCCACACCTTGCCGATGTCGAGCCCG
ACGCGCGTGAGGAAGAGTTCTTGCAGCTCGGTGACCCGCTCGATGTGGCGGTCCGGATCGACGGTGTGGC
GCGTGGCGGGGTAGTCGGCGAACGCGGCGGCGAGGGTGCGTACGGCCCTGGGGACGTCGTCGCGGGTGGC
GAGGCGCACCGTGGGCTTGTACTCGGTCATGGTAAGCTTGGGCTGCAGGTCGAAAGGCCCGGAGATGAGG
AAGAGGAGAACAGCGCGGCAGACGTGCGCTTTTGAAGCGTGCAGAATGCCGGGCCTCCGGAGGACCTTCG
GGCGCCCGCCCCGCCCCTGAGCCCGCCCCTGAGCCCGCCCCCGGACCCACCCCTTCCCAGCCTCTGAGCC
CAGAAAGCGAAGGAGCAAAGCTGCTATTGGCCGCTGCCCCAAAGGCCTACCCGCTTCCATTGCTCAGCGG
TGCTGTCCATCTGCACGAGACTAGTGAGACGTGCTACTTCCATTTGTCACGTCCTGCACGACGCGAGCTG
CGGGGCGGGGGGGAACTTCCTGACTAGGGGAGGAGTAGAAGGTGGCGCGAAGGGGCCACCAAAGAACGGA
GCCGGTTGGCGCCTACCGGTGGATGTGGAATGTGTGCGAGGCCAGAGGCCACTTGTGTAGCGCCAAGTGC
CCAGCGGGGCTGCTAAAGCGCATGCTCCAGACTGCCTTGGGAAAAGCGCCTCCCCTACCCGGTAGAATTC
ACTCAATACGTGAACACCAGGTCGGAGAAGTTCGCCTCCAGCCAGTCCCCCGCGATCATCTCGCTCAGCT
CCGGCGTGCAGTAGTCGGGGAACTCGAAGTGGGAACCCAGGCTGCCCTCGCTGAAGGAATCCAGGTCCTT
ATCCACCAGCGACAGGGACAGGTTCCCCGCCGCTCCCGCGCCCAGTGGCTGCTCGCAGGCGCTGTGCGCG
CCCTGGGAGAAATTCAAGCTCAGGTCGAACATGAGGTCGTCTGCATCCTCGGCGCCGCTGCCGCTGCTGC
TGCCGCTGGATGAGGAGGTGGACACGCAGCGGGAGGACGCGGGCGACAGCGCGGGAGGCGCGGGCGGAGG
CTGCTGCTTGGTGATGTTCTTGAAGCTGTAGTAGAGCCGGCCGCCCGCGCGCACTTCGTCGTACAGGCTC
GCGCCCTCGGGGGACTCGGCGGCACTGCTGAGCGTGGGGCTGGCGGGGACCTTGGCCACGCTGTAGCGCC
TCAGCAGCTGAGGGGGTTGCTGCTGCGTCGGCGGCGGCAGCAGGTGCGAGTGCGCGGGCTCGTCGTCGTC
GTCGTCAGCGTCCGGCTTGGGCCGTAGCTGCAGCTCGTCATCTTCGTCGTCGTCTTCATCGTCGTCGTCC
AGGAAGACGCACTTGGCTGCCTTGCCCGCGGCGCAGTCCCCCGGCTGCGCCGCCTTGCCCGCGCCCGCCT
TGCCCGCAGGCGCCTTGAGCTTGGCGCACTTCTTGCCGGGGCCCTTGGCTGCCTTGGCGCCCGCCGCGCT
CTTGTCGGGGCTCTGGCCCGCGCTGGGCTTGGCCGCTGGGTCCGTCTTGGGCTTTTTGCGCGGCCGGTAC
TTGTAGTCGGGATAATCAGCCATGTGCTTGAGGCGCAGGCGCTCCGCCTCCCTGATGAACGGGATCTTCT
CGCTGTCCTTCAGCATCTTCCAGCGCTTGCCCAGCCTCTTGGAGATCTCGGCGTTGTGCATGTCGGGCGA
CTGCTCCATGATCTTCCTGCGCTCGATCTTGGACCACACCATGAAGGCGTTCATGGGCCGTTTGATGTGG
CCCGACGCCGTCTTGCACCAGTCCGGGTCGCTCTCGTCCAGGGCCACCGGGCTGCACGCCATGAACTCGC
CCTCCTCGGTGTCCAGCGCGTCCCGGGGCAGGTTGCTCTCGGCTTCCGAGCTCTCGGCCTGCTGCACCAT
GGTGGCGGATCTGAGTCCGGTAGCGCTAGCGGGTCCAGGATTCTCTTCGACGTCTCCGCAGGTCAGAAGA
CTTCCTCTCCCCTCGTACATATGGATACAATCCCTGGCTATGGGGAGGTGAGGTGCATAGCGGTGCTTGT
CGGGAGGTGGGGGCTGCCAATAGTCCATGTCTGACCCGGCCGGGCTGGCGGGCGATAAAGTGCAGCTGTA
GGGGGAGGTGGAATTGGAGGACACGGAGGAGGACGGCGCGGGGCTGTTGGTGCAACTCCACGTGGAGGCG
GGCGAGGGGCTGTCTCCGCTGCTGCTCAGGGCGGCGCTGGCGCCTCCCGGGCTCAGCAACACTGCCTCGG
AGAAGAGCGCCCCCGGCAGGCCCCCGCCGCCGCCCCCGCAGTGATCCGCCAGGCGCAGGGTCTCGGTGAG
TGCCCAGATGTAGTTGTGGGCGAAGCGCAGGGTCTCGATCTTGGTGAGCTTGGCGTCCTCGGGGAACGTG
GGGAGCACCTCGCGCAGCGCGTCCAGTGCCGCGTTGAGGTTGTGCATGCGGTTTCGCTCGCGGTTGTTGG
CCTTCAGTCTACGGGTCTTCTTGATGCGCTGCACCGTCTCGGCCGTCTTGGCGCCTCGGGAGACGGCCCG
CGCCCGGGAAGGGCGCCGTTTGCAATCGTGTACCAGACCCAGCAGCCGTGCGGGCCGGCAGCCCTCCGCA
CCCGCAGCCACGCCGCCCCGCGCCCCCTGCCCGGCCTCAGCCCCGCGCTGCCGACGCGCCCCGCCTGACG
CGCCCGGCTCCTCCTCCTCTTCTTCGTCGGCGCTGGATGACAGCGGGGTCAGGGCCGCCAAGGCGGGGGA
GGCCGATCCGAGCAGCACTAACACGTCCTCTTCCTCCTTCAACTCCAAGGTCTCGGATTTGACGAACATG
GTGGCGGCGCGGCCGCGGATCCTTCTCCAGGCGATCTGACGGTTCACTAAACGAGCTCTGCTTATATAGG
CCTCCCACCGTACACGCCTACCTCGACATACGTTCTCTATCACTGATAGGGAGTAAACTCGACATACGTT
CTCTATCACTGATAGGGATAAACTCGACATACGTTCTCTATCACTGATAGGGAGTAAACTCGACATACGT
TCTCTATCACTGATAGGGAGTAAACTCGACATACGTTCTCTATCACTGATAGGGAGTAAACTCGACATCG
TTCTCTATCACTGATAGGGAGTAAACTCGACATACGTTCTCTATCACTGATAGGGAGTAAACTCGAGTGA
AGACGAAAGGGCCTCATCGATGCGCCGATCTGGCCTCCGCGCCGGGTTTTGGCGCCTCCCGCGGGCGCCC
CCCTCCTCACGGCGAGCGCTGCCACGTCAGACGAAGGGCGCAGCGAGCGTCCTGATCCTTCCGCCCGGAC
GCTCAGGACAGCGGCCCGCTGCTCATAAGACTCGGCCTTAGAACCCCAGTATCAGCAGAAGGACATTTTA
GGACGGGACTTGGGTGACTCTAGGGCACTGGTTTTCTTTCCAGAGAGCGGAACAGGCGAGGAAAAGTAGT
CCCTTCTCGGCGATTCTGCGGAGGGATCTCCGTGGGGCGGTGAACGCCGATGATTATATAAGGACGCGCC
GGGTGTGGCACAGCTAGTTCCGTCGCAGCCGGGATTTGGGTCGCGGTTCTTGTTTGTGGATCGCTGTGAT
CGTCACTTGGTGAGTAGCGGGCTGCTGGGCTGGCCGGGGCTTTCGTGGCCGCCGGGCCGCTCGGTGGGAC
GGAAGCGTGTGGAGAGACCGCCAAGGGCTGTAGTCTGGGTCCGCGAGCAAGGTTGCCCTGAACTGGGGGT
TGGGGGGAGCGCAGCAAAATGGCGGCTGTTCCCGAGTCTTGAATGGAAGACGCTTGTGAGGCGGGCTGTG
AGGTCGTTGAAACAAGGTGGGGGGCATGGTGGGCGGCAAGAACCCAAGGTCTTGAGGCCTTCGCTAATGC
GGGAAAGCTCTTATTCGGGTGAGATGGGCTGGGGCACCATCTGGGGACCCTGACGTGAAGTTTGTCACTG
ACTGGAGAACTCGGTTTGTCGTCTGTTGCGGGGGCGGCAGTTATGGCGGTGCCGTTGGGCAGTGCACCCG
TACCTTTGGGAGCGCGCGCCCTCGTCGTGTCGTGACGTCACCCGTTCTGTTGGCTTATAATGCAGGGTGG
GGCCACCTGCCGGTAGGTGTGCGGTAGGCTTTTCTCCGTCGCAGGACGCAGGGTTCGGGCCTAGGGTAGG
CTCTCCTGAATCGACAGGCGCCGGACCTCTGGTGAGGGGAGGGATAAGTGAGGCGTCAGTTTCTTTGGTC
GGTTTTATGTACCTATCTTCTTAAGTAGCTGAAGCTCCGGTTTTGAACTATGCGCTCGGGGTTGGCGAGT
GTGTTTTGTGAAGTTTTTTAGGCACCTTTTGAAATGTAATCATTTGGGTCAATATGTAATTTTCAGTGTT
AGACTAGTAAATTGTCCGCTAAATTCTGGCCGTTTTTGGCTTTTTTGTTAGACGGATCCACCATGTCTAG
ACTGGACAAGAGCAAAGTCATAAACGGCGCTCTGGAATTACTCAATGGAGTCGGTATCGAAGGCCTGACG
ACAAGGAAACTCGCTCAAAAGCTGGGAGTTGAGCAGCCTACCCTGTACTGGCACGTGAAGAACAAGCGGG
CCCTGCTCGATGCCCTGCCAATCGAGATGCTGGACAGGCATCATACCCACTTCTGCCCCCTGGAAGGCGA
GTCATGGCAAGACTTTCTGCGGAACAACGCCAAGTCATTCCGCTGTGCTCTCCTCTCACATCGCGACGGG
GCTAAAGTGCATCTCGGCACCCGCCCAACAGAGAAACAGTACGAAACCCTGGAAAATCAGCTCGCGTTCC
TGTGTCAGCAAGGCTTCTCCCTGGAGAACGCACTGTACGCTCTGTCCGCCGTGGGCCACTTTACACTGGG
CTGCGTATTGGAGGAACAGGAGCATCAAGTAGCAAAAGAGGAAAGAGAGACACCTACCACCGATTCTATG
CCCCCACTTCTGAGACAAGCAATTGAGCTGTTCGACCGGCAGGGAGCCGAACCTGCCTTCCTTTTCGGCC
TGGAACTAATCATATGTGGCCTGGAGAAACAGCTAAAGTGCGAAAGCGGCGGGCCGGCCGACGCCCTTGA
CGATTTTGACTTAGACATGCTCCCAGCCGATGCCCTTGACGACTTTGACCTTGATATGCTGCCTGCTGAC
GCTCTTGACGATTTTGACCTTGACATGCTCCCGGGTAACTAATCGATAAACTGGATCTCTGCTGTCCCTG
TAATAAACCCGAAAATTTTGAATTTTTGTAATTTGTTTTTGTAATTCTTTAGTTTGTATGTCTGTTGCTA
TTATGTCTACTATTCTTTCCCCTGCACTGTACCCCCCAATCCCCCCTTTTCTTTTAAAGGCGATACCGTC
GAGATCCGTTCACTAATCGAATGGATCTGTCTCTGTCTCTCTCTCCACCTTCTTCTTCTATTCCTTCGGG
CCTGTCGGGTCCCCTCGGGGTTGGGAGGTGGGTCTGAAACGATAATGGTGAATATCCCTGCCTAACTCTA
TTCACTATAGAAAGTACAGCAAAAACTATTCTTAAACCTACCAAGCCTCCTACTATCATTATGAATAATT
TTATATACCACAGCCAATTTGTTATGTTAAACCAATTCCACAAACTTGCCCATTTATCTAATTCCAATAA
TTCTTGTTCATTCTTTTCTTGCTGGTTTTGCGATTCTTCAATTAAGGAGTGTATTAAGCTTGTGTAATTG
TTAATTTCTCTGTCCCACTCCATCCAGGTCGTGTGATTCCAAATCTGTTCCAGAGATTTATTACTCCAAC
TAGCATTCCAAGGCACAGCAGTGGTGCAAATGAGTTTTCCAGAGCAACCCCAAATCCCCAGGAGCTGTTG
ATCCTTTAGGTATCTTTCCACAGCCAGGATTCTTGCCTGGAGCTGCTTGATGCCCCAGACTGTGAGTTGC
AACAGATGCTGTTGCGCCTCAATAGCCCTCAGCAAATTGTTCTGCTGCTGCACTATACCAGACAATAATT
GTCTGGCCTGTACCGTCAGCGTCATTGACGCTGCGCCCATAGTGCTTCCTGCTGCTCCCAAGAACCCAAG
GAACAAAGCTCCTATTCCCACTGCTCTTTTTTCTCTCTGCACCACTCTTCTCTTTGCCTTGGTGGGTGCT
ACTCCTAATGGTTCAATTTTTACTACTTTATATTTATATAATTCACTTCTCCAATTGTCCCTCATATCTC
CTCCTCCAGGTCTGAAGATCAGCGGCCGGCCGCTTGCTGTGCGGTGGTCTTACTTTTGTTTTGCTCTTCC
TCTATCTTGTCTAAAGCTTCCTTGGTGTCTTTTATCTCTATCCTTTGATGCACACAATAGAGGGTTGCTA
CTGTATTATATAATGATCTAAGTTCTTCTGATCCTGTCTGAAGGGATGGTTGTAGCTGTCCCAGTATTTG
TCTACAGCCTTCTGATGTTTCTAACAGGCCAGGATTAACTGCGAATCGTTCTAGCTCCCTGCTTGCCCAT
ACTATATGTTTTAATTTATATTTTTTCTTTCCCCCTGGCCTTAACCGAATTTTTTCCCATCGCGATCTAA
TTCTCCCCCGCTTAATACTGACGCTCTCGCACCCATCTCTCTCCTTCTAGCCTCCGCTAGTCAAAATTTT
TGGCGTACTCACCAGTCGCCGCCCCTCGCCTCTTGCCGTGCGCGCTTCAGCAAGCCGAGTCCTGCGTCGA
GAGAGCTCCTCTGGTTTCCCTTTCGCTTTCAAGTCCCTGTTCGGGCGCCACTGCTAGAGATTTTCCACAC
TGACTAAAAGGGTCTGAGGGATCTCTAGTTACCAGAGTCACACAACAGACGGGCACACACTACTTGAAGC
ACTCAAGGCAAGCTTTATTGAGGCTTAAGCAGTGGGTTCCCTAGTTAGCCAGAGAGCTCCCAGGCTCAGA
TCTGGTCTAACCAGAGAGACCCAGTACAGGCAAAAAGCAGCTGCTTATATGCAGGATCTGAGGGCTCGCC
ACTCCCCAGTCCCGCCCAGGCCACGCCTCCCTGGAAAGTCCCCAGCGGAAAGTCCCTTGTAGCAAGCTCG
ATATCAGCAGTTCTTGAAGTACTCCGGATGCAGCTCTCGGGCCACGTGATGAAATGCTAGGCGGCTGTCA
AACCTCCACTCTAACACTTCTCTCTCCGGGTCATCCATCCCATGCAGGCTCACAGGGTGTAACAAGCTGG
TGTTCTCTCCTTTATTGGCCTCTTCTACCTTATCTGGCTCAACTGGTACTAGCTTGTAGCACCATCCAAA
GGTCAGTGGATATCTGACCCCTGGCCCTGGTGTGTAGTTCTGCTAATCAGGGAAGTAGCCTTGTGTGTGG
TAGATCCACAGATCAAGGATATCTTGTCTTCTTTGGGAGTGAATTAGCCCTTCCAACTACTAAGTTTGTA
GTACATATTTAACAAATACAATTTCTTTAAAATGAAAATAATTCAGAGGAATCACAGGTTTAGAGTAAAT
GAAACCACAGGTAATTGGCAGTGGTAATAGGGTATGGGGTGGGAAGTTTGGGATGATTTTGGTTAGCTTG
AGTTATCCAGTTGATCCAGACATGATAAGATACATTGATGAGTTTGGACAAACCACAACTAGAATGCAGT
GAAAAAAATGCTTTATTTGTGAAATTTGTGATGCTATTGCTTTATTTGTAACCATTATAAGCTGCAATAA
ACAAGTTGATCTCCCGATCCGTCGACGTCAGGTGGCACTTTTCGGGGAAATGTGCGCGGAACCCCTATTT
GTTTATTTTTCTAAATACATTCAAATATGTATCCGCTCATGAGACAATAACCCTGATAAATGCTTCAATA
ATATTGAAAAAGGAAGAGTATGAGTATTCAACATTTCCGTGTCGCCCTTATTCCCTTTTTTGCGGCATTT
TGCCTTCCTGTTTTTGCTCACCCAGAAACGCTGGTGAAAGTAAAAGATGCTGA
